>Addgene plasmid #205698 | MAPVW | addgene full sequence | sequence record 430334 | Addgene NGS Result
AATGAAAGACCCCACCTGTAGGTTTGGCAAGCTAGCTTAAGTAACGCCATTTTGCAAGGCATGGAAAATA
CATAACTGAGAATAGAGAAGTTCAGATCAAGGTTAGGAACAGAGAGACAGCAGAATATGGGCCAAACAGG
ATATCTGTGGTAAGCAGTTCCTGCCCCGGCTCAGGGCCAAGAACAGATGGTCCCCAGATGCGGTCCCGCC
CTCAGCAGTTTCTAGAGAACCATCAGATGTTTCCAGGGTGCCCCAAGGACCTGAAATGACCCTGTGCCTT
ATTTGAACTAACCAATCAGTTCGCTTCTCGCTTCTGTTCGCGCGCTTCTGCTCCCCGAGCTCAATAAAAG
AGCCCACAACCCCTCACTCGGCGCGCCAGTCCTCCGATAGACTGCGTCGCCCGGGTACCCGTATTCCCAA
TAAAGCCTCTTGCTGTTTGCATCCGAATCGTGGACTCGCTGATCCTTGGGAGGGTCTCCTCAGATTGATT
GACTGCCCACCTCGGGGGTCTTTCATTTGGAGGTTCCACCGAGATTTGGAGACCCCTGCCCAGGGACCAC
CGACCCCCCCGCCGGGAGGTAAGCTGGCCAGCGGTCGTTTCGTGTCTGTCTCTGTCTTTGTGCGTGTTTG
TGCCGGCATCTAATGTTTGCGCCTGCGTCTGTACTAGTTAGCTAACTAGCTCTGTATCTGGCGGACCCGT
GGTGGAACTGACGAGTTCTGAACACCCGGCCGCAACCCTGGGAGACGTCCCAGGGACTTTGGGGGCCGTT
TTTGTGGCCCGACCTGAGGAAGGGAGTCGATGTGGAATCCGACCCCGTCAGGATATGTGGTTCTGGTAGG
AGACGAGAACCTAAAACAGTTCCCGCCTCCGTCTGAATTTTTGCTTTCGGTTTGGAACCGAAGCCGCGCG
TCTTGTCTGCTGCAGCGCTGCAGCATCGTTCTGTGTTGTCTCTGTCTGACTGTGTTTCTGTATTTGTCTG
AAAATTAGGGCCAGACTGTTACCACTCCCTTAAGTTTGACCTTAGGTCACTGGAAAGATGTCGAGCGGAT
CGCTCACAACCAGTCGGTAGATGTCAAGAAGAGACGTTGGGTTACCTTCTGCTCTGCAGAATGGCCAACC
TTTAACGTCGGATGGCCGCGAGACGGCACCTTTAACCGAGACCTCATCACCCAGGTTAAGATCAAGGTCT
TTTCACCTGGCCCGCATGGACACCCAGACCAGGTCCCCTACATCGTGACCTGGGAAGCCTTGGCTTTTGA
CCCCCCTCCCTGGGTCAAGCCCTTTGTACACCCTAAGCCTCCGCCTCCTCTTCCTCCATCCGCCCCGTCT
CTCCCCCTTGAACCTCCTCGTTCGACCCCGCCTCGATCCTCCCTTTATCCAGCCCTCACTCCTTCTCTAG
GCGCCGGAATTAGATCTCTCGACTAGGGATAACAGGGTAATTGTTTGAATGAGGCTTCAGTACTTTACAG
AATCGTTGCCTGCACATCTTGGAAACACTTGCTGGGATTACTTCGACTTCTTAACCCAACAGAAGGCTCG
AGAAGGTATATTGCTGTTGACAGGATCCACATTAACAACTTTAAGTCCAGCAATTTGAGTTAAGGGTGTT
GCTCTCAATGATTTCACTAATGGTTCAATTTTTAATTTCTTTTCTTCTGGTTCAAAATTCAAGTTTCAAG
TGAAAGTGTAATATGCACCCATTTCTTTCAATAAATCTTCTAAATAGTCCACTAATGTTTTATTTTGTTT
TTTACAAAATCAAGCAGCCTCTGCTATCAATATAGAACCTTGTATTCCATCTTTATCTCTAGCTGAGTCA
TCAATTACATATCCATAACTTTCTTCATAAGCAAAAACAAAATTTAATCCGTTATCTTCTTCTTTAGCAA
TTTCTCTACCCATTCATTTCAATCCAGTTAAAGTTTTTACAATCTTAACTCCATATTTTTCCTGAGCGAT
TCTATCACCCAAATCACTTGTTACAAAACTTGAATATAGAGCCGGATTTTTTGGAATGCTATTTAAGCGT
TTTAGATTTGATAATTTTCAATCAATTAAAATTGGTCCTGTTTGATTTCCATCTAATCTTACAAAATGAC
CATCATGTTTTATTGCCATTCCAAATCTGTCAGCATCTGGGTCATTCATAATAATAATATCTGCATCATG
TTTAATACCATATTCAAGCGGTATTTTTCATGCAGGATCAAATTCTGGATTTGGATTTACAACATTTTTC
AATGTTTCATCTTCAAATGCACGATCTTCACCCTCAATAACGTTATATCCTGATTCACGTAATCTTTTTG
GGGTAAATTTAGTTCCTGTTCCATTAACTGCGCTAAAAATAGGGCCCTGCCTCGGACTTCAAGGGGCTAG
AATTCGAGCAATTATCTTGTTTACTAAAACTGAATACCTTGCTATCTCTTTGATACATTTTTACAAAGCT
GAATTAAAATGGTATAAATTAAATCACTTTTTTCAATTCTACCGGGTAGGGGAGGCGCTTTTCCCAAGGC
AGTCTGGAGCATGCGCTTTAGCAGCCCCGCTGGGCACTTGGCGCTACACAAGTGGCCTCTGGCCTCGCAC
ACATTCCACATCCACCGGTAGGCGCCAACCGGCTCCGTTCTTTGGTGGCCCCTTCGCGCCACCTTCTACT
CCTCCCCTAGTCAGGAAGTTCCCCCCCGCCCCGCAGCTCGCGTCGTGCAGGACGTGACAAATGGAAGTAG
CACGTCTCACTAGTCTCGTGCAGATGGACAGCACCGCTGAGCAATGGAAGCGGGTAGGCCTTTGGGGCAG
CGGCCAATAGCAGCTTTGCTCCTTCGCTTTCTGGGCTCAGAGGCTGGGAAGGGGTGGGTCCGGGGGCGGG
CTCAGGGGCGGGCTCAGGGGCGGGGCGGGCGCCCGAAGGTCCTCCGGAGGCCCGGCATTCTGCACGCTTC
AAAAGCGCACGTCTGCCGCGCTGTTCTCCTCTTCCTCATCTCCGGGCCTTTCGACCTTTAATTAACCACC
ATGGTGAGCAAGGGCGAGGAGCTGTTCACCGGGGTGGTGCCCATCCTGGTCGAGCTGGACGGCGACGTAA
ACGGCCACAGGTTCAGCGTGCGCGGCGAGGGCGAGGGCGATGCCACCAACGGCAAGCTGACCCTGAAGTT
CATCTGCACCTCCGGCGAGCTGCCCGTGCCCTGGCCCACCCTCGTGACCACCCTGTCTTACGGCGTGCAG
TGCTTCGCCCGCTACCCCGACCACATGAAGCAGCACGACTTCTTCAAGTCCGCCATGCCCGAAGGCTACG
TCCAGGAGCGCACCATCTCCTTCAAGGACGACGGCAGCTACAGGACCCGCGCCGAGGTGAAGTTCGAGGG
CGACACCCTGGTGAACCGCATCGAGCTGAAGGGCATCGACTTCAAGGAGGACGGCAACATCCTGGGGCAC
AAGCTGGAGTACAACATGAACGCTTGGGACGCTTATATCACGGCCGACAAGCAGAAGAACGGCATCAAAG
CGAACTTCAAGATCGAGCACAACGTCAAGGACGGCGGCGTGCAGCTCGCCGACGCTTACCAGCAGAACAC
CCCCATCGGCGACGGCTCCGTGCTGCTGCCTGACAACCACTACCTGAGCTTCCAGAGCAAGCTGTTCAAA
GACCCCAACGAGCAGCGCGATCACATGGTCCTGCTGGAGTTCGTTACCGCCGCCGGGATAACTCCCGGCA
TGGACGAGCTGTACAAGTAAGTTTAAACATCAACCTCTGGATTACAAAATTTGTGAAAGATTGACTGGTA
TTCTTAACTATGTTGCTCCTTTTACGCTATGTGGATACGCTGCTTTAATGCCTTTGTATCATGCTATTGC
TTCCCGTATGGCTTTCATTTTCTCCTCCTTGTATAAATCCTGGTTGCTGTCTCTTTATGAGGAGTTGTGG
CCCGTTGTCAGGCAACGTGGCGTGGTGTGCACTGTGTTTGCTGACGCAACCCCCACTGGTTGGGGCATTG
CCACCACCTGTCAGCTCCTTTCCGGGACTTTCGCTTTCCCCCTCCCTATTGCCACGGCGGAACTCATCGC
CGCCTGCCTTGCCCGCTGCTGGACAGGGGCTCGGCTGTTGGGCACTGACAATTCCGTGGTGTTGTCGGGG
AAGCTGACGTCCTTTCCATGGCTGCTCGCCTGTGTTGCCACCTGGATTCTGCGCGGGACGTCCTTCTGCT
ACGTCCCTTCGGCCCTCAATCCAGCGGACCTTCCTTCCCGCGGCCTGCTGCCGGCTCTGCGGCCTCTTCC
GCGTCTTCGCCTTCGCCCTCAGACGAGTCGGATCTCCCTTTGGGCCGCCTCCCCGCCTGGGTCGACCTGC
AGGCATGCAAGCTTATCGATAAAATAAAAGATTTTATTTAGTCTCCAGAAAAAGGGGGGAATGAAAGACC
CCACCTGTAGGTTTGGCAAGCTAGCTTAAGTAACGCCATTTTGCAAGGCATGGAAAATACATAACTGAGA
ATAGAGAAGTTCAGATCAAGGTTAGGAACAGAGAGACAGCAGAATATGGGCCAAACAGGATATCTGTGGT
AAGCAGTTCCTGCCCCGGCTCAGGGCCAAGAACAGATGGTCCCCAGATGCGGTCCCGCCCTCAGCAGTTT
CTAGAGAACCATCAGATGTTTCCAGGGTGCCCCAAGGACCTGAAATGACCCTGTGCCTTATTTGAACTAA
CCAATCAGTTCGCTTCTCGCTTCTGTTCGCGCGCTTCTGCTCCCCGAGCTCAATAAAAGAGCCCACAACC
CCTCACTCGGCGCGCCAGTCCTCCGATAGACTGCGTCGCCCGGGTACCCGTGTATCCAATAAACCCTCTT
GCAGTTGCATCCGACTTGTGGTCTCGCTGTTCCTTGGGAGGGTCTCCTCTGAGTGATTGACTACCCGTCA
GCGGGGGTCTTTCATGGGTAACAGTTTCTTGAAGTTGGAGAACAACATTCTGAGGGTAGGAGTCGAATAT
TAAGTAATCCTGACTCAATTAGCCACTGTTTTGAATCCACATACTCCAATACTCCTGAAATAGTTCATTA
TGGACAGCGCAGAAAGAGCTGGGGAGAATTGTGAAATTGTTATCCGCTCACAATTCCACACAACATACGA
GCCGGAAGCATAAAGTGTAAAGCCTGGGGTGCCTAATGAGTGAGCTAACTCACATTAATTGCGTTGCGCT
CACTGCCCGCTTTCCAGTCGGGAAACCTGTCGTGCCAGCTGCATTAATGAATCGGCCAACGCGCGGGGAG
AGGCGGTTTGCGTATTGGGCGCTCTTCCGCTTCCTCGCTCACTGACTCGCTGCGCTCGGTCGTTCGGCTG
CGGCGAGCGGTATCAGCTCACTCAAAGGCGGTAATACGGTTATCCACAGAATCAGGGGATAACGCAGGAA
AGAACATGTGAGCAAAAGGCCAGCAAAAGGCCAGGAACCGTAAAAAGGCCGCGTTGCTGGCGTTTTTCCA
TAGGCTCCGCCCCCCTGACGAGCATCACAAAAATCGACGCTCAAGTCAGAGGTGGCGAAACCCGACAGGA
CTATAAAGATACCAGGCGTTTCCCCCTGGAAGCTCCCTCGTGCGCTCTCCTGTTCCGACCCTGCCGCTTA
CCGGATACCTGTCCGCCTTTCTCCCTTCGGGAAGCGTGGCGCTTTCTCATAGCTCACGCTGTAGGTATCT
CAGTTCGGTGTAGGTCGTTCGCTCCAAGCTGGGCTGTGTGCACGAACCCCCCGTTCAGCCCGACCGCTGC
GCCTTATCCGGTAACTATCGTCTTGAGTCCAACCCGGTAAGACACGACTTATCGCCACTGGCAGCAGCCA
CTGGTAACAGGATTAGCAGAGCGAGGTATGTAGGCGGTGCTACAGAGTTCTTGAAGTGGTGGCCTAACTA
CGGCTACACTAGAAGAACAGTATTTGGTATCTGCGCTCTGCTGAAGCCAGTTACCTTCGGAAAAAGAGTT
GGTAGCTCTTGATCCGGCAAACAAACCACCGCTGGTAGCGGTGGTTTTTTTGTTTGCAAGCAGCAGATTA
CGCGCAGAAAAAAAGGATCTCAAGAAGATCCTTTGATCTTTTCTACGGGGTCTGACGCTCAGTGGAACGA
AAACTCACGTTAAGGGATTTTGGTCATGAGATTATCAAAAAGGATCTTCACCTAGATCCTTTTAAATTAA
AAATGAAGTTTTAAATCAATCTAAAGTATATATGAGTAAACTTGGTCTGACAGTTACCAATGCTTAATCA
GTGAGGCACCTATCTCAGCGATCTGTCTATTTCGTTCATCCATAGTTGCCTGACTCCCCGTCGTGTAGAT
AACTACGATACGGGAGGGCTTACCATCTGGCCCCAGTGCTGCAATGATACCGCGAGACCCACGCTCACCG
GCTCCAGATTTATCAGCAATAAACCAGCCAGCCGGAAGGGCCGAGCGCAGAAGTGGTCCTGCAACTTTAT
CCGCCTCCATCCAGTCTATTAATTGTTGCCGGGAAGCTAGAGTAAGTAGTTCGCCAGTTAATAGTTTGCG
CAACGTTGTTGCCATTGCTACAGGCATCGTGGTGTCACGCTCGTCGTTTGGTATGGCTTCATTCAGCTCC
GGTTCCCAACGATCAAGGCGAGTTACATGATCCCCCATGTTGTGCAAAAAAGCGGTTAGCTCCTTCGGTC
CTCCGATCGTTGTCAGAAGTAAGTTGGCCGCAGTGTTATCACTCATGGTTATGGCAGCACTGCATAATTC
TCTTACTGTCATGCCATCCGTAAGATGCTTTTCTGTGACTGGTGAGTACTCAACCAAGTCATTCTGAGAA
TAGTGTATGCGGCGACCGAGTTGCTCTTGCCCGGCGTCAATACGGGATAATACCGCGCCACATAGCAGAA
CTTTAAAAGTGCTCATCATTGGAAAACGTTCTTCGGGGCGAAAACTCTCAAGGATCTTACCGCTGTTGAG
ATCCAGTTCGATGTAACCCACTCGTGCACCCAACTGATCTTCAGCATCTTTTACTTTCACCAGCGTTTCT
GGGTGAGCAAAAACAGGAAGGCAAAATGCCGCAAAAAAGGGAATAAGGGCGACACGGAAATGTTGAATAC
TCATACTCTTCCTTTTTCAATATTATTGAAGCATTTATCAGGGTTATTGTCTCATGAGCGGATACATATT
TGAATGTATTTAGAAAAATAAACAAATAGGGGTTCCGCGCACATTTCCCCGAAAAGTGCCACCTGACGTC
TAAGAAACCATTATTATCATGACATTAACCTATAAAAATAGGCGTATCACGAGGCCCTTTCGTCTCGCGC
GTTTCGGTGATGACGGTGAAAACCTCTGACACATGCAGCTCCCGGAGACGGTCACAGCTTGTCTGTAAGC
GGATGCCGGGAGCAGACAAGCCCGTCAGGGCGCGTCAGCGGGTGTTGGCGGGTGTCGGGGCTGGCTTAAC
TATGCGGCATCAGAGCAGATTGTACTGAGAGTGCACCATATGCGGTGTGAAATACCGCACAGATGCGTAA
GGAGAAAATACCGCATCAGGCGCCATTCGCCATTCAGGCTGCGCAACTGTTGGGAAGGGCGATCGGTGCG
GGCCTCTTCGCTATTACGCCAGCTGGCGAAAGGGGGATGTGCTGCAAGGCGATTAAGTTGGGTAACGCCA
GGGTTTTCCCAGTCACGACGTTGTAAAACGACGGCGCAAGGAATGGTGCATGCAAGGAGATGGCGCCCAA
CAGTCCCCCGGCCACGGGGCCTGCCACCATACCCACGCCGAAACAAGCGCTCATGAGCCCGAAGTGGCGA
GCCCGATCTTCCCCATCGGTGATGTCGGCGATATAGGCGCCAGCAACCGCACCTGTGGCGCCGGTGATGC
CGGCCACGATGCGTCCGGCGTAGAGGCGATTAGTCCAATTTGTTAAAGACAGGATATCAGTGGTCCAGGC
TCTAGTTTTGACTCAACAATATCACCAGCTGAAGCCTATAGAGTACGAGCCATAGATAAAATAAAAGATT
TTATTTAGTCTCCAGAAAAAGGGGGG
Features (pLannotate 1.2.2; 21 found; start..end, strand, type, name):
      1..517     +  LTR            5' LTR: 5' long terminal repeat from murine embryonic stem cell virus
    581..922     +  misc_feature   MESV Ψ: packaging signal of murine embryonic stem cell virus
    989..1405    +  CDS            gag (truncated): truncated Moloney murine leukemia virus (MMLV) gag gene lacking the start codon
   2357..2480    +  ncRNA          3' miR-30a: sequence downstream of the 71-nt precursor of the human miR-30a microRNA (Zeng et al., 2002) miRNA
   2494..2993    +  promoter       PGK promoter: mouse phosphoglycerate kinase 1 promoter
   3011..3730    +  CDS            mAmetrine1.1: photostable yellow fluorescent protein with a large Stokes shift, excitable with violet light (Ai et al., 2008)
   3739..4326    +  misc_feature   WPRE: woodchuck hepatitis virus posttranscriptional regulatory element
   4331..4354    +  misc_feature   MCS (fragment): pUC18/19 multiple cloning site
   4401..4915    +  LTR            3' LTR: 3' long terminal repeat from murine embryonic stem cell virus
   5077..5093    -  protein_bind   lac operator: The lac repressor binds to the lac operator to inhibit transcription in E. coli. This inhibition can be relieved by adding lactose or isopropyl-β-D-thiogalactopyranoside (IPTG). lac repressor encoded by lacI
   5101..5131    -  promoter       lac promoter: promoter for the E. coli lac operon
   5146..5167    -  protein_bind   CAP binding site: CAP binding activates transcription in the presence of cAMP. E. coli catabolite activator protein
   5180..5272    -  CDS            lacI (fragment): lac repressor; lacI; The lac repressor binds to the lac operator to inhibit transcription in E. coli. This inhibition can be relieved by adding lactose or isopropyl-β-D-thiogalactopyranoside (IPTG).
   5455..6043    -  rep_origin     ori: high-copy-number ColE1/pMB1/pBR322/pUC origin of replication
   6214..7074    -  CDS            AmpR: β-lactamase; bla; confers resistance to ampicillin, carbenicillin, and related antibiotics
   7075..7179    -  promoter       AmpR promoter: bla
   7274..7309    +  CDS            rop (fragment): Rop protein, which maintains plasmids at low copy number; rop
   7411..7510    +  misc_feature   bom (fragment): basis of mobility region from pBR322
   7516..7665    -  CDS            lacZα (fragment): LacZα fragment of β-galactosidase; lacZ fragment
   7665..7866    -  CDS            TcR (fragment): tetracycline efflux protein; tet; confers resistance to tetracycline
   7867..7965    +  CDS            env (fragment): murine leukemia virus gPr80 envelope polyprotein precursor; env; proteolytically cleaved into gp70SU and p15TM subunits
