[The description below was written by a language model from this plasmid's Addgene catalogue record and pLannotate feature annotations shown in this document.]
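Description:
MAPVW is a gammaretroviral shRNAmir backbone built on the MIGR (MSCV-type) vector and intended for RNA interference with a fluorescent readout of transduced cells. The viral portion is framed by 5' and 3' long terminal repeats of murine embryonic stem cell virus origin. It also carries the MESV Ψ packaging signal and a truncated, start-codon-less MMLV gag segment that extends the packaging region. Because the plasmid lacks functional viral structural genes, those functions must be supplied in trans to produce replication-defective particles. In bacteria the plasmid is maintained through a high-copy ColE1/pUC-type origin and selected with ampicillin via the β-lactamase gene. The remaining backbone annotations (lac promoter/operator, and fragments of lacI, lacZα, rop, bom, TcR and env) are cloning-history remnants.

The payload is the synthetic miR-AB cassette, a microRNA-based shRNA scaffold recorded as being driven by the MSCV LTR promoter and cloned between BamHI and ApaI. The feature table identifies only the 3' miR-30a flanking sequence, and roughly 950 nt upstream of it is unannotated, so the rest of the scaffold and any stuffer or cloning sites are not resolved here. Downstream, a mouse PGK promoter drives an independent fluorescent protein reading frame followed by a WPRE, which enhances transcript stability and expression. The annotation software calls this reading frame mAmetrine1.1, whereas the catalogue entry describes a Venus reporter. These are closely related GFP-derived proteins, so this is probably a nearest-match call, but the table alone cannot confirm it. The construct belongs to a toolkit for multicolour-barcoded, multiplexed RNAi at the single-cell level, in which each reporter colour marks cells carrying a given knockdown vector.
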