Addgene plasmid #205698: MAPVW
Purpose: shRNAmir backbone for RNA interference, with Venus reporter
Depositing lab: Dapeng Wang. Depositing organization: Shandong Medical and Pharmaceutical University. Publication: miR-AB, a miRNA-based shRNA viral toolkit for multicolor-barcoded multiplex RNAi at a single-cell level. Wang D, Xiu J, Zhao J, Luo J. EMBO Rep. 2022 Apr 5;23(4):e53691. doi: 10.15252/embr.202153691. Epub 2022 Feb 24. PubMed 35201651.
Backbone
  Vector backbone: MIGR
  Vector type: Retroviral
Growth in bacteria
  Bacterial resistance: Ampicillin, 100 μg/mL
  Growth temperature: 37°C
  Growth strain: NEB Stable
  Copy number: High Copy
Gene/Insert
  Gene/Insert name: miR-AB
  Species: Synthetic
  Promoter: MSCV
  Cloning method: Restriction Enzyme; 5′ cloning site BamHI (unknown if destroyed); 3′ cloning site ApaI (unknown if destroyed)
  Sequencing primers: 3′ PGK Reverse: GCCAGAGGCCACTTGTGTAG
Terms and licenses: Academic/Nonprofit Terms; Industry Terms: Not Available to Industry
How to cite: MAPVW was a gift from Dapeng Wang (Addgene plasmid # 205698 ; http://n2t.net/addgene:205698 ; RRID:Addgene_205698)
